>Addgene plasmid #169512 | pFOX15-Tier1-PhCMV-mTurquoise2 | addgene full sequence | sequence record 364516 | Addgene NGS Result
AAAGTGCCACCTGACGTCGACGGATCGGGAGATCTCCACGCGTGGTACCCTCGAGTTGACATTGATTATT
GAGTAGTTATTAATAGTAATCAATTACGGGGTCATTAGTTCATAGCCCATATATGGAGTTCCGCGTTACA
TAACTTACGGTAAATGGCCCGCCTGGCTGACCGCCCAACGACCCCCGCCCATTGACGTCAATAATGACGT
ATGTTCCCATAGTAACGCCAATAGGGACTTTCCATTGACGTCAATGGGTGGAGTATTTACGGTAAACTGC
CCACTTGGCAGTACATCAAGTGTATCATATGCCAAGTACGCCCCCTATTGACGTCAATGACGGTAAATGG
CCCGCCTGGCATTATGCCCAGTACATGACCTTATGGGACTTTCCTACTTGGCAGTACATCTACGTATTAG
TCATCGCTATTACCATGGTGATGCGGTTTTGGCAGTACATCAATGGGCGTGGATAGCGGTTTGACTCACG
GGGATTTCCAAGTCTCCACCCCATTGACGTCAATGGGAGTTTGTTTTGGCACCAAAATCAACGGGACTTT
CCAAAATGTCGTAACAACTCCGCCCCATTGACGCAAATGGGCGGTAGGCGTGTACGGTGGGAGGTCTATA
TAAGCAGAGCTCTCTGGCTAACTAGAGAACCCACTGCTTACTGGCTTATCGAAATTAATACGACTCACTA
TAGGGAGACCCAAGCTGTTCGAAGCGGAATTCACCATGACTAGTGGTGGTTCTGGTGTGAGCAAGGGCGA
GGAGCTGTTCACCGGGGTGGTGCCCATCCTGGTCGAGCTGGACGGCGACGTAAACGGCCACAAGTTCAGC
GTGTCCGGCGAGGGCGAGGGCGATGCCACCTACGGCAAGCTGACCCTGAAGTTCATCTGCACCACCGGCA
AGCTGCCCGTGCCCTGGCCCACCCTCGTGACCACCCTGTCCTGGGGCGTGCAGTGCTTCGCCCGCTACCC
CGACCACATGAAGCAGCACGACTTCTTCAAGTCCGCCATGCCCGAAGGCTACGTCCAGGAGCGCACCATC
TTCTTCAAGGACGACGGCAACTACAAGACCCGCGCCGAGGTGAAGTTCGAGGGCGACACCCTGGTGAACC
GCATCGAGCTGAAGGGCATCGACTTCAAGGAGGACGGCAACATCCTGGGGCACAAGCTGGAGTACAACTA
CTTTAGCGACAACGTCTATATCACCGCCGACAAGCAGAAGAACGGCATCAAGGCCAACTTCAAGATCCGC
CACAACATCGAGGACGGCGGCGTGCAGCTCGCCGACCACTACCAGCAGAACACCCCCATCGGCGACGGCC
CCGTGCTGCTGCCCGACAACCACTACCTGAGCACCCAGTCCAAGCTGAGCAAAGACCCCAACGAGAAGCG
CGATCACATGGTCCTGCTGGAGTTCGTGACCGCCGCCGGGATCACTCTCGGCATGGACGAGCTGTACAAG
GCTAGCGGATCCACCGGTGTCTAGAAAGCTTTGAGGCCGGCCTGCAGGGATCAGCCTCGACTGTGCCTTC
TAGTTGCCAGCCATCTGTTGTTTGCCCCTCCCCCGTGCCTTCCTTGACCCTGGAAGGTGCCACTCCCACT
GTCCTTTCCTAATAAAATGAGGAAATTGCATCGCATTGTCTGAGTAGGTGTCATTCTATTCTGGGGGGTG
GGGTGGGGCAGGACAGCAAGGGGGAGGATTGGGAAGACAATAGCAGGCATGCTGGGGATGCGGTGGGCTC
TATGGCTTCTGAGGCGGAAAGAACCAGCTGGGGCTCTAGGGGGTATCCCC
[124 nt withheld, positions 1801-1924]
C
[91 nt withheld, positions 1926-2016]
A
[49 nt withheld, positions 2018-2066]
CCTTTGACGTTGGAGTCCACGTTCTTT
[37 nt withheld, positions 2094-2130]
ACCCTATCTCGGTCTATTCTTTTGATTTATAAGGGATTTTGCCGATTTCGGCCTATTGGTTAAAAAATGA
GCTGATTTAACAAAAATTTAACGCGAATTAATTCTGTGGAATGTGTGTCAGTTAGGGTGTGGAAAGTCCC
CAGGCTCCCCAGCAGGCAGAAGTATGCAAAGCATGCATCTCAATTAGTCAGCAACCAGGTGTGGAAAGTC
CCCAGGCTCCCCAGCAGGCAGAAGTATGCAAAGCATGCATCTCAATTAGTCAGCAACCATAGTCCCGCCC
CTAACTCCGCCCATCCCGCCCCTAACTCCGCCCAGTTCCGCCCATTCTCCGCCCCATGGCTGACTAATTT
TTTTTATTTATGCAGAGGCCGAGGCCGCCTCTGCCTCTGAGCTATTCCAGAAGTAGTGAGGAGGCTTTTT
TGGAGGCCTAGGCTTTTGCAAAAAGCTCCCGGGAGCTTGTATATCCATTTTCGGATCTGATCAAGAGACA
GGATGAGGATCGTTTCGCATGATTGAACAAGATGGATTGCACGCAGGTTCTCCGGCCGCTTGGGTGGAGA
GGCTATTCGGCTATGACTGGGCACAACAGACAATCGGCTGCTCTGATGCCGCCGTGTTCCGGCTGTCAGC
GCAGGGGCGCCCGGTTCTTTTTGTCAAGACCGACCTGTCCGGTGCCCTGAATGAACTGCAGGACGAGGCA
GCGCGGCTATCGTGGCTGGCCACGACGGGCGTTCCTTGCGCAGCTGTGCTCGACGTTGTCACTGAAGCGG
GAAGGGACTGGCTGCTATTGGGCGAAGTGCCGGGGCAGGATCTCCTGTCATCTCACCTTGCTCCTGCCGA
GAAAGTATCCATCATGGCTGATGCAATGCGGCGGCTGCATACGCTTGATCCGGCTACCTGCCCATTCGAC
CACCAAGCGAAACATCGCATCGAGCGAGCACGTACTCGGATGGAAGCCGGTCTTGTCGATCAGGATGATC
TGGACGAAGAGCATCAGGGGCTCGCGCCAGCCGAACTGTTCGCCAGGCTCAAGGCGCGCATGCCCGACGG
CGAGGATCTCGTCGTGACCCATGGCGATGCCTGCTTGCCGAATATCATGGTGGAAAATGGCCGCTTTTCT
GGATTCATCGACTGTGGCCGGCTGGGTGTGGCGGACCGCTATCAGGACATAGCGTTGGCTACCCGTGATA
TTGCTGAAGAGCTTGGCGGCGAATGGGCTGACCGCTTCCTCGTGCTTTACGGTATCGCCGCTCCCGATTC
GCAGCGCATCGCCTTCTATCGCCTTCTTGACGAGTTCTTCTGAGCGGGACTCTGGGGTTCGAAATGACCG
ACCAAGCGACGCCCAACCTGCCATCACGAGATTTCGATTCCACCGCCGCCTTCTATGAAAGGTTGGGCTT
CGGAATCGTTTTCCGGGACGCCGGCTGGATGATCCTCCAGCGCGGGGATCTCATGCTGGAGTTCTTCGCC
CACCCCAACTTGTTTATTGCAGCTTATAATGGTTACAAATAAAGCAATAGCATCACAAATTTCACAAATA
AAGCATTTTTTTCACTGCATTCTAGTTGTGGTTTGTCCAAACTCATCAATGTATCTTATCATGTCTGTAT
ACCGTCGACCTCTAGCTAGAGCTTGGCGTAATCATGGTCATAGCTGTTTCCTGTGTGAAATTGTTATCCG
CTCACAATTCCACACAACATACGAGCCGGAAGCATAAAGTGTAAAGCCTGGGGTGCCTAATGAGTGAGCT
AACTCACATTAATTGCGTTGCGCTCACTGCCCGCTTTCCAGTCGGGAAACCTGTCGTGCCAGCTGCATTA
ATGAATCGGCCAACGCGCGGGGAGAGGCGGTTTGCGTATTGGGCGCTCTTCCGCTTCCTCGCTCACTGAC
TCGCTGCGCTCGGTCGTTCGGCTGCGGCGAGCGGTATCAGCTCACTCAAAGGCGGTAATACGGTTATCCA
CAGAATCAGGGGATAACGCAGGAAAGAACATGTGAGCAAAAGGCCAGCAAAAGGCCAGGAACCGTAAAAA
GGCCGCGTTGCTGGCGTTTTTCCATAGGCTCCGCCCCCCTGACGAGCATCACAAAAATCGACGCTCAAGT
CAGAGGTGGCGAAACCCGACAGGACTATAAAGATACCAGGCGTTTCCCCCTGGAAGCTCCCTCGTGCGCT
CTCCTGTTCCGACCCTGCCGCTTACCGGATACCTGTCCGCCTTTCTCCCTTCGGGAAGCGTGGCGCTTTC
TCATAGCTCACGCTGTAGGTATCTCAGTTCGGTGTAGGTCGTTCGCTCCAAGCTGGGCTGTGTGCACGAA
CCCCCCGTTCAGCCCGACCGCTGCGCCTTATCCGGTAACTATCGTCTTGAGTCCAACCCGGTAAGACACG
ACTTATCGCCACTGGCAGCAGCCACTGGTAACAGGATTAGCAGAGCGAGGTATGTAGGCGGTGCTACAGA
GTTCTTGAAGTGGTGGCCTAACTACGGCTACACTAGAAGAACAGTATTTGGTATCTGCGCTCTGCTGAAG
CCAGTTACCTTCGGAAAAAGAGTTGGTAGCTCTTGATCCGGCAAACAAACCACCGCTGGTAGCGGTGGTT
TTTTTGTTTGCAAGCAGCAGATTACGCGCAGAAAAAAAGGATCTCAAGAAGATCCTTTGATCTTTTCTAC
GGGGTCTGACGCTCAGTGGAACGAAAACTCACGTTAAGGGATTTTGGTCATGAGATTATCAAAAAGGATC
TTCACCTAGATCCTTTTAAATTAAAAATGAAGTTTTAAATCAATCTAAAGTATATATGAGTAAACTTGGT
CTGACAGTTACCAATGCTTAATCAGTGAGGCACCTATCTCAGCGATCTGTCTATTTCGTTCATCCATAGT
TGCCTGACTCCCCGTCGTGTAGATAACTACGATACGGGAGGGCTTACCATCTGGCCCCAGTGCTGCAATG
ATACCGCGAGACCCACGCTCACCGGCTCCAGATTTATCAGCAATAAACCAGCCAGCCGGAAGGGCCGAGC
GCAGAAGTGGTCCTGCAACTTTATCCGCCTCCATCCAGTCTATTAATTGTTGCCGGGAAGCTAGAGTAAG
TAGTTCGCCAGTTAATAGTTTGCGCAACGTTGTTGCCATTGCTACAGGCATCGTGGTGTCACGCTCGTCG
TTTGGTATGGCTTCATTCAGCTCCGGTTCCCAACGATCAAGGCGAGTTACATGATCCCCCATGTTGTGCA
AAAAAGCGGTTAGCTCCTTCGGTCCTCCGATCGTTGTCAGAAGTAAGTTGGCCGCAGTGTTATCACTCAT
GGTTATGGCAGCACTGCATAATTCTCTTACTGTCATGCCATCCGTAAGATGCTTTTCTGTGACTGGTGAG
TACTCAACCAAGTCATTCTGAGAATAGTGTATGCGGCGACCGAGTTGCTCTTGCCCGGCGTCAATACGGG
ATAATACCGCGCCACATAGCAGAACTTTAAAAGTGCTCATCATTGGAAAACGTTCTTCGGGGCGAAAACT
CTCAAGGATCTTACCGCTGTTGAGATCCAGTTCGATGTAACCCACTCGTGCACCCAACTGATCTTCAGCA
TCTTTTACTTTCACCAGCGTTTCTGGGTGAGCAAAAACAGGAAGGCAAAATGCCGCAAAAAAGGGAATAA
GGGCGACACGGAAATGTTGAATACTCATACTCTTCCTTTTTCAATATTATTGAAGCATTTATCAGGGTTA
TTGTCTCATGAGCGGATACATATTTGAATGTATTTAGAAAAATAAACAAATAGGGGTTCCGCGCACATTT
CCCCGA
Features (pLannotate 1.2.2; 19 found; start..end, strand, type, name):
    134..437     +  enhancer       CMV enhancer: human cytomegalovirus immediate early enhancer
    438..641     +  promoter       CMV promoter: human cytomegalovirus (CMV) immediate early promoter
    637..670     +  LTR            5' LTR (truncated) (fragment): truncated 5' long terminal repeat (LTR) from HIV-1
    686..704     +  promoter       T7 promoter: promoter for bacteriophage T7 RNA polymerase
    757..1470    +  CDS            mTurquoise2: mTurquoise2 is a basic (constitutively fluorescent) cyan fluorescent protein published in 2012, derived from Aequorea victoria. It is reported to be a rapidly-maturing monomer with very low acid sensitivity.
   1531..1755    +  polyA_signal   bGH poly(A) signal: bovine growth hormone polyadenylation signal
   1759..1780    +  promoter       SV40 promoter (fragment): SV40 enhancer and early promoter
   1801..2229    +  rep_origin     f1 ori (sequence partly withheld): f1 bacteriophage origin of replication; arrow indicates direction of (+) strand synthesis
   2243..2572    +  promoter       SV40 promoter: SV40 enhancer and early promoter
   2639..3430    +  CDS            neo: KKA2_KLEPN - Also known as kan, nptII. Experimental evidence at protein level: Swiss-Prot protein existence level 1. Resistance to kanamycin, neomycin, paromomycin, ribostamycin, butirosin and gentamicin B. From Klebsiella pneumoniae.
   3454..3612    +  CDS            ble (fragment): BLE_KLEPN - Experimental evidence at protein level: Swiss-Prot protein existence level 1. Binding protein with a strong affinity to the bleomycin family of antibiotics. Binds to CL990; an antimitotic-antibiotic compound. From Klebsiella pneumoniae.
   3607..3728    +  polyA_signal   SV40 poly(A) signal: SV40 polyadenylation signal
   3801..3817    -  protein_bind   lac operator: The lac repressor binds to the lac operator to inhibit transcription in E. coli. This inhibition can be relieved by adding lactose or isopropyl-β-D-thiogalactopyranoside (IPTG). lac repressor encoded by lacI
   3825..3855    -  promoter       lac promoter: promoter for the E. coli lac operon
   3870..3891    -  protein_bind   CAP binding site: CAP binding activates transcription in the presence of cAMP. E. coli catabolite activator protein
   3904..3996    -  CDS            lacI (fragment): lac repressor; lacI; The lac repressor binds to the lac operator to inhibit transcription in E. coli. This inhibition can be relieved by adding lactose or isopropyl-β-D-thiogalactopyranoside (IPTG).
   4179..4767    -  rep_origin     ori: high-copy-number ColE1/pMB1/pBR322/pUC origin of replication
   4938..5798    -  CDS            AmpR: β-lactamase; bla; confers resistance to ampicillin, carbenicillin, and related antibiotics
   5799..5903    -  promoter       AmpR promoter: bla
