[The description below was written by a language model from this plasmid's Addgene catalogue record and pLannotate feature annotations shown in this document.]
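Description:
pFOX15-Tier1-PhCMV-mTurquoise2 is a mammalian expression plasmid of about 5.9 kb built on pMM1, a pcDNA3.1-derived backbone, and belongs to the Tier-1 level of the VAMSyB modular plasmid architecture for mammalian synthetic biology. It is propagated in E. coli as a high-copy plasmid through a ColE1/pUC-type origin and selected with ampicillin via the β-lactamase gene and its native promoter. An f1 phage origin is also present, along with residual lac promoter/operator, CAP site and lacI fragments that are backbone remnants rather than functional parts of the payload.

The payload is a single transcription unit. The human cytomegalovirus immediate-early enhancer and promoter (PhCMV) drive the coding sequence of mTurquoise2, a bright, rapidly maturing monomeric cyan fluorescent protein derived from Aequorea victoria GFP, and the bovine growth hormone polyadenylation signal terminates the transcript. The catalogue purpose line calls the reporter "green", but the insert field and the sequence annotation both identify it as cyan. A T7 promoter lies between the CMV promoter and the reporter, as is typical of pcDNA3.1 derivatives. The short HIV-1 LTR hit at the promoter junction is only a small fragment match. A second cassette, comprising the SV40 early promoter, the neomycin phosphotransferase gene and the SV40 poly(A) signal, allows G418 selection of stably transfected mammalian cells; a short ble fragment follows neo.

The construct provides constitutive cyan fluorescence in transfected mammalian cells. This suits it for use as a transfection or expression control and as a standard single-cassette module within the tiered system, although the record does not detail the assembly sites used for transfer to higher tiers.
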