Addgene plasmid #169512: pFOX15-Tier1-PhCMV-mTurquoise2
Purpose: Tier-1 vector encoding PhCMV-driven green fluorescent protein mTurquoise2 (PhCMV-mTurquoise2-pA).
Depositing lab: Martin Fussenegger. Depositing organization: ETH Zurich (Swiss Federal Institute of Technology). Publication: A versatile plasmid architecture for mammalian synthetic biology (VAMSyB). Haellman V, Strittmatter T, Bertschi A, Stucheli P, Fussenegger M. Metab Eng. 2021 Jul;66:41-50. doi: 10.1016/j.ymben.2021.04.003. Epub 2021 Apr 18. PubMed 33857582.
Backbone
  Vector backbone: pMM1 (pcDNA3.1-based)
  Backbone size w/o insert (bp): 4435
  Vector type: Mammalian Expression
  Selectable markers: Neomycin (select with G418)
Growth in bacteria
  Bacterial resistance: Ampicillin, 100 μg/mL
  Growth temperature: 37°C
  Growth strain: DH5alpha
  Copy number: High Copy
Gene/Insert
  Gene/Insert name: PCMV-driven monomeric cyan fluorescent protein mTurquoise2 (alt name: PCMV-mTurquoise2)
  Species: Synthetic
  Promoter: PhCMV
  Cloning method: Restriction Enzyme; 5′ cloning site Unknown (unknown if destroyed)
  Sequencing primers: 5′ AmpStart; 3′ BGH-rev
Terms and licenses: Academic/Nonprofit Terms; Industry Terms: Not Available to Industry
How to cite: pFOX15-Tier1-PhCMV-mTurquoise2 was a gift from Martin Fussenegger (Addgene plasmid # 169512 ; http://n2t.net/addgene:169512 ; RRID:Addgene_169512)
